Addgene plasmid #147124: pAc5.1B-EGFP-CeAIN1-W378A_O
Purpose: Insect Expression of CeAIN1-W378A
Depositing lab: Elisa Izaurralde. Depositing organization: Max Planck Institute for Developmental Biology. Publication: The Caenorhabditis elegans GW182 protein AIN-1 interacts with PAB-1 and subunits of the PAN2-PAN3 and CCR4-NOT deadenylase complexes. Kuzuoglu-Ozturk D, Huntzinger E, Schmidt S, Izaurralde E. Nucleic Acids Res. 2012 Jul;40(12):5651-65. doi: 10.1093/nar/gks218. Epub 2012 Mar 7. PubMed 22402495.
Backbone
  Vector backbone: Unknown
  Vector type: Insect Expression
Growth in bacteria
  Bacterial resistance: Ampicillin, 100 μg/mL
  Growth temperature: 37°C
  Growth strain: DH5alpha
  Copy number: Low Copy
Gene/Insert
  Gene/Insert name: CeAIN1-W378A
  Species: C. elegans (nematode)
  Entrez Gene: ain-1
  Cloning method: Unknown
Terms and licenses: Academic/Nonprofit Terms; Industry Terms: Not Available to Industry
Depositor comments: ORF extracted from NCBI: NM_078286.4 Plasmids from this collection were made available to the research community and donated after the lab closed. Please note that the sequence provided by the depositing laboratory may be theoretical/predicted or based on Sanger sequencing results. There may be discrepancies between sequencing results obtained by Addgene and the depositor sequence. If an Addgene verified sequence is not available, please contact before placing your order to request that our lab fully sequence the plasmid.
How to cite: pAc5.1B-EGFP-CeAIN1-W378A_O was a gift from Elisa Izaurralde (Addgene plasmid # 147124 ; http://n2t.net/addgene:147124 ; RRID:Addgene_147124)
