[The description below was written by a language model from this plasmid's Addgene catalogue record and pLannotate feature annotations shown in this document.]
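Description:
pAc5.1B-EGFP-CeAIN1-W378A_O is an insect-cell expression plasmid of about 8 kb. The catalogue lists the backbone as unknown, although the name and the annotated parts point to a pAc5.1-style vector. It is maintained in E. coli through a ColE1/pUC-type origin of replication and selected with ampicillin via a β-lactamase gene under its own bla promoter. The feature annotation describes this origin as high-copy, whereas the repository entry records the plasmid as low copy. Short fragments annotated as a tetracycline efflux gene and SV40 large T antigen lie between the expression cassette and the origin. They are partial and appear to be backbone remnants, not functional elements.

The expression cassette is driven by the Drosophila melanogaster actin 5C (Ac5) promoter, a strong constitutive promoter commonly used in Drosophila cultured cells. An EGFP coding sequence sits directly downstream. It is followed by an unannotated stretch of roughly 2 kb that is the likely location of the Caenorhabditis elegans ain-1 open reading frame, which would give an N-terminally EGFP-tagged AIN-1 protein. AIN-1 is a nematode GW182-family protein. The insert carries a W378A substitution, replacing a tryptophan with alanine. A V5 epitope sequence lies after the insert region, but the record does not state whether it is in frame or is cut off by a stop codon. An SV40 polyadenylation signal follows the cassette, although it is annotated on the opposite strand.

The stated purpose is insect expression of the AIN-1 W378A mutant. The associated study examined AIN-1 interactions with PAB-1 and with subunits of the PAN2-PAN3 and CCR4-NOT deadenylase complexes, so the construct probably serves to test how this residue contributes to such interactions. The deposited sequence may be theoretical rather than fully verified.
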