Features (pLannotate 1.2.2; 9 found; start..end, strand, type, name):
     56..2568    +  promoter       Ac5 promoter: Drosophila melanogaster actin 5C promoter
   2588..3304    +  CDS            EGFP: EGFP is a basic (constitutively fluorescent) green fluorescent protein published in 1996, derived from Aequorea victoria. It is reported to be a rapidly-maturing weak dimer with moderate acid sensitivity.
   5274..5315    +  CDS            V5 tag: epitope tag from simian virus 5
   5415..5549    -  polyA_signal   SV40 poly(A) signal: SV40 polyadenylation signal
   5572..5656    -  CDS            large T antigen (fragment): large T antigen from SV40 (simian virus 40)
   5657..6127    +  CDS            TcR (fragment): tetracycline efflux protein; tet; confers resistance to tetracycline
   6171..6759    -  rep_origin     ori: high-copy-number ColE1/pMB1/pBR322/pUC origin of replication
   6930..7790    -  CDS            AmpR: β-lactamase; bla; confers resistance to ampicillin, carbenicillin, and related antibiotics
   7791..7895    -  promoter       AmpR promoter: bla
>Addgene plasmid #147124 | pAc5.1B-EGFP-CeAIN1-W378A_O | depositor full sequence | sequence record 289571 | Full Sequence
CTTCAAGGAATTAATTCTATATTCTAAAAACACAAATGATACTTCTAAAAAAAATCATGAATGGCATCAA
CTCTGAATCAAATCTTTGCAGATGCACCTACTTCTCATTTCCACTGTCACATCATTTTTCCAGATCTCGC
TGCCTGTTATGTGGCCCACAAACCAAGACACGTTTTATGGCCATTAAAGCTGGCTGATCGTCGCCAAACA
CCAAATACATATCAATATGTACATTCGAGAAAGAAGCGATCAAAGAAGCGTCTTCGGGCGAGTAGGAGAA
TGCGGAGGAGAAGGAGAACGAGCTGATCTAGTATCTCTCCACAATCCAATGCCAACTGACCAACTGGCCA
TATTCGGAGCAATTTGAAGCCAATTTCCATCGCCTGGCGATCGCTCCATTCTTGGCTATATGTTTTTCAC
CGTTCCCGGGGCCATTTTCAAAGACTCGTCGGTAAGATAAGATTGTGTCACTCGCTGTCTCTCTTCATTT
GTCGAAGAATGCTGAGGAATTTCGCGATGACGTCGGCGAGTATTTTGAAGAATGAGAATAATTTGTATTT
ATACGAAAATCAGTTAGTGGAATTTTCTACAAAAACATGTTATCTATAGATAATTTTGTTGCAAAATATG
TTGACTATGACAAAGATTGTATGTATATACCTTTAATGTATTCTCATTTTCTTATGTATTTATAATGGCA
ATGATGATACTGATGATATTTTAAGATGATGCCAGACCACAGGCTGATTTCTGCGTCTTTTGCCGAACGC
AGTGCATGTGCGGTTGTTGTTTTTTGGAATAGTTTCAATTTTCGGACTGTCCGCTTTGATTTCAGTTTCT
TGGCTTATTCAAAAAGCAAAGTAAAGCCAAAAAAGCGAGATGGCAATACCAAATGCGGCAAAACGGTAGT
GGAAGGAAAGGGGTGCGGGGCAGCGGAAGGAAGGGTGGGGCGGGGCGTGGCGGGGTCTGTGGCTGGGCGC
GACGTCACCGACGTTGGAGCCACTCCTTTGACCATGTGTGCGTGTGTGTATTATTCGTGTCTCGCCACTC
GCCGGTTGTTTTTTTCTTTTTATCTCGCTCTCTCTAGCGCCATCTCGTACGCATGCTCAACGCACCGCAT
GTTGCCGTGTCCTTTATGCGTCATTTTGGCTCGAAATAGGCAATTATTTAAACAAAGATTAGTCAACGAA
AACGCTAAAATAAATAAGTCTACAATATGGTTACTTATTGCCATGTGTGTGCAGCCAACGATAGCAACAA
AAGCAACAACACAGTGGCTTTCCCTCTTTCACTTTTTGTTTGCAAGCGCGTGCGAGCAAGACGGCACGAC
CGGCAAACGCAATTACGCTGACAAAGAGCAGACGAAGTTTTGGCCGAAAAACATCAAGGCGCCTGATACG
AATGCATTTGCAATAACAATTGCGATATTTAATATTGTTTATGAAGCTGTTTGACTTCAAAACACACAAA
AAAAAAAATAAAACAAATTATTTGAAAGAGAATTAGGAATCGGACAGCTTATCGTTACGGGCTAACAGCA
CACCGAGACGAAATAGCTTACCTGACGTCACAGCCTCTGGAAGAACTGCCGCCAAGCAGAGAGAGAGAGA
AAAAGAGGGAGAGCAGCTTAGACCGCATGTGCTTGTGTGTGAGGCGTCTCTCTCTTCGTCTCCTGTTTGC
GCAAACGCATAGACTGCACTGAGAAAATCGATTACCTATTTTTTATGAATGAATATTTGCACTATTACTA
TTCAAAACTATTAAGATAGCAATCACATTCAATAGCCAAATACTATACCACCTGAGCGATGCAACGAAAT
GATCAATTTGAGCAAAAATGCTGCATATTTAGGACGGCATCATTATAGAAATGCTTCTTGCTGTGTACTT
TTCTCTCGTCTGGCAGCTGTTTCGCCGTTATTGTTAAAACCGGCTTAAGTTAGGTGTGTTTTCTACGACT
AGTGATGCCCCTACTAGAAGATGTGTGTTGCACAAATGTCCCTGAATAACCAATTTGAAGTGCAGATAGC
AGTAAACGTAAGCTAATATGAATATTATTTAACTGTAATGTTTTAATATCGCTGGACATTACTAATAAAC
CCACTATAAACACATGTACATATGTATGTTTTGGCATACAATGAGTAGTTGGGGAAAAAATGTGTAAAAG
CACCGTGACCATCACAGCATAAAGATAACCAGCTGAAGTATCGAATATGAGTAACCCCCAAATTGAATCA
CATGCCGCAACTGATAGGACCCATGGAAGTACACTCTTCATGGCGATATACAAGACACACACAAGCACGA
ACACCCAGTTGCGGAGGAAATTCTCCGTAAATGAAAACCCAATCGGCGAACAATTCATACCCATATATGG
TAAAAGTTTTGAACGCGACTTGAGAGCGGAGAGCATTGCGGCTGATAAGGTTTTAGCGCTAAGCGGGCTT
TATAAAACGGGCTGCGGGACCAGTTTTCATATCACTACCGTTTGAGTTCTTGTGCTGTGTGGATACTCCT
CCCGACACAAAGCCGCTCCATCAGCCAGCAGTCGTCTAATCCAGAGACCCCGGATCGGGGTACCAACATG
GTGAGCAAGGGCGAGGAGCTGTTCACCGGGGTGGTGCCCATCCTGGTCGAGCTGGACGGCGACGTAAACG
GCCACAAGTTCAGCGTGTCCGGCGAGGGCGAGGGCGATGCCACCTACGGCAAGCTGACCCTGAAGTTCAT
CTGCACCACCGGCAAGCTGCCCGTGCCCTGGCCCACCCTCGTGACCACCCTGACCTACGGCGTGCAGTGC
TTCAGCCGCTACCCCGACCACATGAAGCAGCACGACTTCTTCAAGTCCGCCATGCCCGAAGGCTACGTCC
AGGAGCGCACCATCTTCTTCAAGGACGACGGCAACTACAAGACCCGCGCCGAGGTGAAGTTCGAGGGCGA
CACCCTGGTGAACCGCATCGAGCTGAAGGGCATCGACTTCAAGGAGGACGGCAACATCCTGGGGCACAAG
CTGGAGTACAACTACAACAGCCACAACGTCTATATCATGGCCGACAAGCAGAAGAACGGCATCAAGGTGA
ACTTCAAGATCCGCCACAACATCGAGGACGGCAGCGTGCAGCTCGCCGACCACTACCAGCAGAACACCCC
CATCGGCGACGGCCCCGTGCTGCTGCCCGACAACCACTACCTGAGCACCCAGTCCGCCCTGAGCAAAGAC
CCCAACGAGAAGCGCGATCACATGGTCCTGCTGGAGTTCGTGACCGCCGCCGGGATCACTCTCGGCATGG
ACGAGCTGTACAAGCCAAGCTTGAATTCAATGGAGAGTCTCGCAAAAAACTTCAACAACATTTCAATAGA
CGACGCAGCGTGGCATCCTAACGACCAACAGCCTGTATGGGGAAACAACGGTCTCCAGCAGCAACGTGTC
TGGGCTCCGCCGGTACCGCAGCCACAGTTCCCAAACAGATCGCCATGGCAACAGGAATCGAACGATATCG
AGCCAAATGTCAACGAAGCCCTTGTTGGACTCAGTGGCACAGGCTCATCAAGTCAAAGCCAATGGGGTGG
CATTCAGAATACAGATTATGAGAAACAGATATGGGGTGATCCACCATTGAGCGATGTGCAGTATCCACTT
CAACCACATGCCTCGTTCGGTGAATTGAATAGTCTTGGAGGTCAATCTGCGCCTTGGTCCATAGGGTCTC
AGCCAGCGCACCCGGTTTGGAGTAACGGAGGAATGGGAAAAGAATCTGATGACTTTTGGAAACAGCAACA
GCCTCAACAGCATCAGCAATACCCGATGCCATTGCTGCAGGGAGCCTGGAATACAGGCATGAGACATGGA
CCACCAGGACAAGGACAACGTAGTGGGCCAATGATGCAGCAGCAGCAAGACTACCAAGGGGGATGGGGTG
GCCCGAATAACATGGGTGGCAACAAGCAGATGAACCGTCCATGGGGGCAGGACAGCAATCGTGGAATGTC
AGGCATGCCGCCCCGAAACGGTCGTCCAAACCACAACCAGGGACGGTACTCTGGCAATATGGGTGGCGGT
GTTGACGTTTCAGTTCCACCACCGATGGATATGCACATGGGAGGTGGTATGGGTGGAATGAGAAATATGG
GTGTTGCTCCGAATAGTGGACACGGATCATGGAAGAATAACAATGCTGGTGGAGGTCAAGGAGGCCACGG
CGGTCAAAGAAACTACAACAACCGTGGTGGAATGGGACACAGTGGAAGCCAGAGTGGCGGAGGATCCAAT
ATGTGGAACAGCACCGGAAACAATGGAAGTGGTGGAAGCATGCAGCAGTTCATGGGAGGAGACCAGCAGT
ACAACAATCCATTCCCAATCGGCGGAGCTGCTGATGATCTCACACTGACTGTTTGGCATGATCCAAACGG
AGAACTCAAGAAATGGCAGAGAGATACTGGAGTGTCCTATGCGGGAGACCCGGAGAAGCAAACTGACCGT
ACCATTAGCTTGTGGATTGTTGGCGAAGGTGCCGATGAGGATTTGGAAACTGCATTGAACCGATGTCCAG
TACCACAGAAAAAGGGAGAGGACAATCAACGTTTCCCATTCCCAGTACCAGCGAAACGGCCAATTGTTGT
GACCGGATGGGGAGAGCTTCCAGAAAATGATCCAAACAATCCGTCCAAGAGCGAGTCGACGATATTCGAC
GAGAACAACAGATGGAACGACTTGACAACTGAGCAAAATCCATGGTATCTTCCGAATCAGCACACTTCAA
CATTCTCCAGTGACAACACCACTGGATCGTGGGTGCAGGGAGGAACAATTCCACTCAATGAGCCCGGAAC
CAATCAACACGTGGCTGTGGCGGAGATGCTGAAGAACGCTGTCGACAAGGGATACCTGGACCAGAGCGTG
ACGATGATGGCCAACTTACCGCCAATGGTGCTGCAGTATGTCAATATGCTGCTCGTCAAAATTCCAGCGT
TGGATAGTGTGGAGAATGAGCTGAAGCAGATAATTGAGAGTTCTCTGCCAGAAGATGTGAAAGAGGTTGA
TCCACAGAATCAACAAAAGTACATGAATGATAGTCAAAAGCTTGAACACAATCGTCTCATCATCGAAGTG
ACGACAGCAAAGATTGAAGTTCAAGAATACTCGAAAAAAGTGAACCGTGCGCTGATGGACGCTGGAATTG
TGCAACCGCAGGAGCAACGTGCGCCAGCCTCAACGGAGGACTATCACTACTCGTTCTTAGAATAGCTCGA
GTCTAGAGGGCCCGCGGTTCGAAGGTAAGCCTATCCCTAACCCTCTCCTCGGTCTCGATTCTACGCGTAC
CGGTCATCATCACCATCACCATTGAGTTTAAACCCGCTGATCAGCCTCGACTGTGCCTTCTAAGGCCTGA
GCTCGCTGATCAGCCTCGATCGAGGATCCAGACATGATAAGATACATTGATGAGTTTGGACAAACCACAA
CTAGAATGCAGTGAAAAAAATGCTTTATTTGTGAAATTTGTGATGCTATTGCTTTATTTGTAACCATTAT
AAGCTGCAATAAACAAGTTAACAACAACAATTGCATTCATTTTATGTTTCAGGTTCAGGGGGAGGTGTGG
GAGGTTTTTTAAAGCAAGTAAAACCTCTACAAATGTGGTATGGCTGATTATGATCAGTCGACCGATGCCC
TTGAGAGCCTTCAACCCAGTCAGCTCCTTCCGGTGGGCGCGGGGCATGACTATCGTCGCCGCACTTATGA
CTGTCTTCTTTATCATGCAACTCGTAGGACAGGTGCCGGCAGCGCTCTGGGTCATTTTCGGCGAGGACCG
CTTTCGCTGGAGCGCGACGATGATCGGCCTGTCGCTTGCGGTATTCGGAATCTTGCACGCCCTCGCTCAA
GCCTTCGTCACTGGTCCCGCCACCAAACGTTTCGGCGAGAAGCAGGCCATTATCGCCGGCATGGCGGCCG
ACGCGCTGGGCTACGTCTTGCTGGCGTTCGCGACGCGAGGCTGGATGGCCTTCCCCATTATGATTCTTCT
CGCTTCCGGCGGCATCGGGATGCCCGCGTTGCAGGCCATGCTGTCCAGGCAGGTAGATGACGACCATCAG
GGACAGCTTCAAGGATCGCTCGCGGCTCTTACCAGCCAGCAAAAGGCCAGGAACCGTAAAAAGGCCGCGT
TGCTGGCGTTTTTCCATAGGCTCCGCCCCCCTGACGAGCATCACAAAAATCGACGCTCAAGTCAGAGGTG
GCGAAACCCGACAGGACTATAAAGATACCAGGCGTTTCCCCCTGGAAGCTCCCTCGTGCGCTCTCCTGTT
CCGACCCTGCCGCTTACCGGATACCTGTCCGCCTTTCTCCCTTCGGGAAGCGTGGCGCTTTCTCAATGCT
CACGCTGTAGGTATCTCAGTTCGGTGTAGGTCGTTCGCTCCAAGCTGGGCTGTGTGCACGAACCCCCCGT
TCAGCCCGACCGCTGCGCCTTATCCGGTAACTATCGTCTTGAGTCCAACCCGGTAAGACACGACTTATCG
CCACTGGCAGCAGCCACTGGTAACAGGATTAGCAGAGCGAGGTATGTAGGCGGTGCTACAGAGTTCTTGA
AGTGGTGGCCTAACTACGGCTACACTAGAAGGACAGTATTTGGTATCTGCGCTCTGCTGAAGCCAGTTAC
CTTCGGAAAAAGAGTTGGTAGCTCTTGATCCGGCAAACAAACCACCGCTGGTAGCGGTGGTTTTTTTGTT
TGCAAGCAGCAGATTACGCGCAGAAAAAAAGGATCTCAAGAAGATCCTTTGATCTTTTCTACGGGGTCTG
ACGCTCAGTGGAACGAAAACTCACGTTAAGGGATTTTGGTCATGAGATTATCAAAAAGGATCTTCACCTA
GATCCTTTTAAATTAAAAATGAAGTTTTAAATCAATCTAAAGTATATATGAGTAAACTTGGTCTGACAGT
TACCAATGCTTAATCAGTGAGGCACCTATCTCAGCGATCTGTCTATTTCGTTCATCCATAGTTGCCTGAC
TCCCCGTCGTGTAGATAACTACGATACGGGAGGGCTTACCATCTGGCCCCAGTGCTGCAATGATACCGCG
AGACCCACGCTCACCGGCTCCAGATTTATCAGCAATAAACCAGCCAGCCGGAAGGGCCGAGCGCAGAAGT
GGTCCTGCAACTTTATCCGCCTCCATCCAGTCTATTAATTGTTGCCGGGAAGCTAGAGTAAGTAGTTCGC
CAGTTAATAGTTTGCGCAACGTTGTTGCCATTGCTGCAGGCATCGTGGTGTCACGCTCGTCGTTTGGTAT
GGCTTCATTCAGCTCCGGTTCCCAACGATCAAGGCGAGTTACATGATCCCCCATGTTGTGCAAAAAAGCG
GTTAGCTCCTTCGGTCCTCCGATCGTTGTCAGAAGTAAGTTGGCCGCAGTGTTATCACTCATGGTTATGG
CAGCACTGCATAATTCTCTTACTGTCATGCCATCCGTAAGATGCTTTTCTGTGACTGGTGAGTACTCAAC
CAAGTCATTCTGAGAATAGTGTATGCGGCGACCGAGTTGCTCTTGCCCGGCGTCAACACGGGATAATACC
GCGCCACATAGCAGAACTTTAAAAGTGCTCATCATTGGAAAACGTTCTTCGGGGCGAAAACTCTCAAGGA
TCTTACCGCTGTTGAGATCCAGTTCGATGTAACCCACTCGTGCACCCAACTGATCTTCAGCATCTTTTAC
TTTCACCAGCGTTTCTGGGTGAGCAAAAACAGGAAGGCAAAATGCCGCAAAAAAGGGAATAAGGGCGACA
CGGAAATGTTGAATACTCATACTCTTCCTTTTTCAATATTATTGAAGCATTTATCAGGGTTATTGTCTCA
TGAGCGGATACATATTTGAATGTATTTAGAAAAATAAACAAATAGGGGTTCCGCGCACATTTCCCCGAAA
AGTGCCACCTGACGTCTAAGAAACCATTATTATCATGACATTAACCTATAAAAATAGGCGTATCACGAGG
CCCTTTCGT
